>Addgene plasmid #116036 | pVL93 - VP16 | addgene full sequence | sequence record 228261 | Addgene NGS Result
GACGAAAGGGCCTCGTGATACGCCTATTTTTATAGGTTAATGTCATGATAATAATGGTTTCTTAGACGTC
AGGTGGCACTTTTCGGGGAAATGTGCGCGGAACCCCTATTTGTTTATTTTTCTAAATACATTCAAATATG
TATCCGCTCATGAGACAATAACCCTGATAAATGCTTCAATAATATTGAAAAAGGAAGAGTATGAGTATTC
AACATTTCCGTGTCGCCCTTATTCCCTTTTTTGCGGCATTTTGCCTTCCTGTTTTTGCTCACCCAGAAAC
GCTGGTGAAAGTAAAAGATGCTGAAGATCAGTTGGGTGCACGAGTGGGTTACATCGAACTGGATCTCAAC
AGCGGTAAGATCCTTGAGAGTTTTCGCCCCGAAGAACGTTTTCCAATGATGAGCACTTTTAAAGTTCTGC
TATGTGGCGCGGTATTATCCCGTATTGACGCCGGGCAAGAGCAACTCGGTCGCCGCATACACTATTCTCA
GAATGACTTGGTTGAGTACTCACCAGTCACAGAAAAGCATCTTACGGATGGCATGACAGTAAGAGAATTA
TGCAGTGCTGCCATAACCATGAGTGATAACACTGCGGCCAACTTACTTCTGACAACGATCGGAGGACCGA
AGGAGCTAACCGCTTTTTTGCACAACATGGGGGATCATGTAACTCGCCTTGATCGTTGGGAACCGGAGCT
GAATGAAGCCATACCAAACGACGAGCGTGACACCACGATGCCTGTAGCAATGGCAACAACGTTGCGCAAA
CTATTAACTGGCGAACTACTTACTCTAGCTTCCCGGCAACAATTAATAGACTGGATGGAGGCGGATAAAG
TTGCAGGACCACTTCTGCGCTCGGCCCTTCCGGCTGGCTGGTTTATTGCTGATAAATCTGGAGCCGGTGA
GCGTGGCTCTCGAGGTATCATTGCAGCACTGGGGCCAGATGGTAAGCCCTCCCGTATCGTAGTTATCTAC
ACGACGGGGAGTCAGGCAACTATGGATGAACGAAATAGACAGATCGCTGAGATAGGTGCCTCACTGATTA
AGCATTGGTAACTGTCAGACCAAGTTTACTCATATATACTTTAGATTGATTTAAAACTTCATTTTTAATT
TAAAAGGATCTAGGTGAAGATCCTTTTTGATAATCTCATGACCAAAATCCCTTAACGTGAGTTTTCGTTC
CACTGAGCGTCAGACCCCGTAGAAAAGATCAAAGGATCTTCTTGAGATCCTTTTTTTCTGCGCGTAATCT
GCTGCTTGCAAACAAAAAAACCACCGCTACCAGCGGTGGTTTGTTTGCCGGATCAAGAGCTACCAACTCT
TTTTCCGAAGGTAACTGGCTTCAGCAGAGCGCAGATACCAAATACTGTTCTTCTAGTGTAGCCGTAGTTA
GGCCACCACTTCAAGAACTCTGTAGCACCGCCTACATACCTCGCTCTGCTAATCCTGTTACCAGTGGCTG
CTGCCAGTGGCGATAAGTCGTGTCTTACCGGGTTGGACTCAAGACGATAGTTACCGGATAAGGCGCAGCG
GTCGGGCTGAACGGGGGGTTCGTGCACACAGCCCAGCTTGGAGCGAACGACCTACACCGAACTGAGATAC
CTACAGCGTGAGCTATGAGAAAGCGCCACGCTTCCCGAAGGGAGAAAGGCGGACAGGTATCCGGTAAGCG
GCAGGGTCGGAACAGGAGAGCGCACGAGGGAGCTTCCAGGGGGAAACGCCTGGTATCTTTATAGTCCTGT
CGGGTTTCGCCACCTCTGACTTGAGCGTCGATTTTTGTGATGCTCGTCAGGGGGGCGGAGCCTATGGAAA
AACGCCAGCAACGCGGCCTTTTTACGGTTCCTGGCCTTTTGCTGGCCTTTTGCTCACATGTTCTTTCCTG
CGTTATCCCCTGATTCTGTGGATAACCGTATTACCGCCTTTGAGTGAGCTGATACCGCTCGCCGCAGCCG
AACGACCGAGCGCAGCGAGTCAGTGAGCGAGGAAGCGGAAGAGCGCCCAATACGCAAACCGCCTCTCCCC
GCGCGTTGGCCGATTCATTAATGCAGCTGGCACGACAGGTTTCCCGACTGGAAAGCGGGCAGTGAGCGCA
ACGCAATTAATGTGAGTTAGCTCACTCATTAGGCACCCCAGGCTTTACACTTTATGCTTCCGGCTCGTAT
GTTGTGTGGAATTGTGAGCGGATAACAATTTCACACGAGCTATTTAGGTGACACTATAGAAGTGAAGCTT
GGTCTCATCAGCAGCCCCCCCGACCGATGTCAGCCTGGGGGACGAGCTCCACTTAGACGGCGAGGACGTG
GCGATGGCGCATGCCGACGCGCTAGACGATTTCGATCTGGACATGTTGGGGGACGGGGATTCCCCGGGTC
CGGGATTTACCCCCCACGACTCCGCCCCCTACGGCGCTCTGGATATGGCCGACTTCGAGTTTGAGCAGAT
GTTTACCGATGCCCTTGGAATTGACGAGTACGGTGGGTAACTGCTGAGACCGAATTCTCGCCCTATAGTG
AGTCGTATTACCTGGCCGTCGTTTTACAACGTCGTGACTGGGAAAACCCTGGCGTTACCCAACTTAATCG
CCTTGCAGCACATCCCCCTTTCGCCAGCTGGCGTAATAGCGAAGAGGCCCGCACCGATCGCCCTTCCCAA
CAGTTGCGCAGCCTGAATGGCGAATGGCGCCTGATGCGGTATTTTCTCCTTACGCATCTGTGCGGTATTT
CACACCGCATATGGTGCACTCTCAGTACAATCTGCTCTGATGCCGCATAGTTAAGCCAGCCCCGACACCC
GCCAACACCCGCTGACGCGCCCTGACGGGCTTGTCTGCTCCCGGCATCCGCTTACAGACAAGCTGTGACC
GTCTCCGGGAGCTGCATGTGTCAGAGGTTTTCACCGTCATCACCGAAACGCGCGA
Features (pLannotate 1.2.2; 13 found; start..end, strand, type, name):
     96..200     +  promoter       AmpR promoter: bla
    201..1061    +  CDS            AmpR: β-lactamase; bla; confers resistance to ampicillin, carbenicillin, and related antibiotics
   1232..1820    +  rep_origin     ori: high-copy-number ColE1/pMB1/pBR322/pUC origin of replication
   2003..2095    +  CDS            lacI (fragment): lac repressor; lacI; The lac repressor binds to the lac operator to inhibit transcription in E. coli. This inhibition can be relieved by adding lactose or isopropyl-β-D-thiogalactopyranoside (IPTG).
   2108..2129    +  protein_bind   CAP binding site: CAP binding activates transcription in the presence of cAMP. E. coli catabolite activator protein
   2144..2174    +  promoter       lac promoter: promoter for the E. coli lac operon
   2182..2198    +  protein_bind   lac operator: The lac repressor binds to the lac operator to inhibit transcription in E. coli. This inhibition can be relieved by adding lactose or isopropyl-β-D-thiogalactopyranoside (IPTG). lac repressor encoded by lacI
   2212..2230    +  promoter       SP6 promoter: promoter for bacteriophage SP6 RNA polymerase
   2254..2487    +  CDS            VP16 AD: transcriptional activation domain of herpes simplex virus protein VP16 (Triezenberg et al., 1988; Cousens et al., 1989); UL48
   2512..2530    -  promoter       T7 promoter: promoter for bacteriophage T7 RNA polymerase
   2532..2684    +  CDS            lacZα (fragment): LacZα fragment of β-galactosidase; lacZ fragment
   2690..2789    -  misc_feature   bom (fragment): basis of mobility region from pBR322
   2891..1       -  CDS            rop (fragment) (across the origin): Rop protein, which maintains plasmids at low copy number; rop
