[The description below was written by a language model from this plasmid's Addgene catalogue record and pLannotate feature annotations shown in this document.]
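Description:
pVL93 - VP16 is a small (about 2.9 kb) high-copy E. coli entry plasmid for the GreenGate modular cloning system, built on the D000 backbone and designated as a D module. It is not itself an expression vector. Instead it stores a single standardized part that is later combined with other entry modules into a plant transformation vector. Propagation in bacteria relies on a ColE1/pUC-type origin of replication, and selection uses the bla (AmpR) gene with its own promoter, conferring ampicillin resistance. The remaining annotated backbone elements are remnants of the parental cloning vector and have no stated role in the module's function. They comprise fragments of lacI, lacZα, rop and the bom region, together with the CAP binding site, lac promoter and lac operator.

The insert, recorded as 239 bp, carries the transcriptional activation domain of the herpes simplex virus protein VP16, a strong acidic activator widely fused to DNA-binding domains to build synthetic transcription factors. In the plasmid it sits between SP6 and T7 phage promoters, which face inward toward the insert and commonly serve as sequencing primer sites. No plant promoter, terminator or plant selection marker is annotated, consistent with its role as a part donor. The record does not state the cloning sites or the overhangs flanking the module. The associated publication describes a toolkit for inducible, cell type-specific gene expression in Arabidopsis, so this module presumably supplies the VP16 activation domain as a fusion partner when chimeric transcriptional activators are assembled for that system. The record does not specify the exact fusion partners.
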