Addgene plasmid #116036: pVL93 - VP16
Purpose: entry vector for GreenGate cloning method, D module
Depositing lab: Thomas Greb. Depositing organization: Universitaet Heidelberg. Publication: A Comprehensive Toolkit for Inducible, Cell Type-Specific Gene Expression in Arabidopsis. Schurholz AK, Lopez-Salmeron V, Li Z, Forner J, Wenzl C, Gaillochet C, Augustin S, Vilches-Barro A, Fuchs M, Gebert M, Lohmann JU, Greb T, Wolf S. Plant Physiol. 2018 Jul 19. pii: pp.18.00463. doi: 10.1104/pp.18.00463. PubMed 30026289.
Backbone
  Vector backbone: D000
  Vector type: Unspecified
Growth in bacteria
  Bacterial resistance: Ampicillin, 100 μg/mL
  Growth temperature: 37°C
  Growth strain: DH5alpha
  Copy number: High Copy
Gene/Insert
  Gene/Insert name: VP16
  Insert size (bp): 239
  Cloning method: Restriction Enzyme; 5′ cloning site Unknown (unknown if destroyed); 3′ cloning site Unknown (unknown if destroyed)
Terms and licenses: Academic/Nonprofit Terms; Industry Terms: Not Available to Industry
How to cite: pVL93 - VP16 was a gift from Thomas Greb (Addgene plasmid # 116036 ; http://n2t.net/addgene:116036 ; RRID:Addgene_116036)
